>Addgene plasmid #174706 | TetO::EGFP-C-Meikin | addgene full sequence | sequence record 343361 | Addgene NGS Result
TTTCGTCTTCAACAATTCTTCGAGTTTACTCCCTATCAGTGATAGAGAACGTATGAAGAGTTTACTCCCT
ATCAGTGATAGAGAACGTATGCAGACTTTACTCCCTATCAGTGATAGAGAACGTATAAGGAGTTTACTCC
CTATCAGTGATAGAGAACGTATATCCAGTTTACTCCCTATCAGTGATAGAGAACGTATCTACAGTTTACT
CCCTATCAGTGATAGAGAACGTATATCCAGTTTACTCCCTATCAGTGATAGAGAACGTATAAGCTTTAGG
CGTGTACGGTGGGCGCCTATAAAAGCAGAGCTCGTTTAGTGAACCGTCAGATCGCCTGGAGCAATTCCAC
AACACTTTTGTCTTATACCAACTTTCCGTACCACTTCCTACCCTCGTAAAGTCGACGCCACCATGGTGAG
CAAGGGCGAGGAGCTGTTCACCGGGGTGGTGCCCATCCTGGTCGAGCTGGACGGCGACGTAAACGGCCAC
AAGTTCAGCGTGTCCGGCGAGGGCGAGGGCGATGCCACCTACGGCAAGCTGACCCTGAAGTTCATCTGCA
CCACCGGCAAGCTGCCCGTGCCCTGGCCCACCCTCGTGACCACCCTGACCTACGGCGTGCAGTGCTTCAG
CCGCTACCCCGACCACATGAAGCAGCACGACTTCTTCAAGTCCGCCATGCCCGAAGGCTACGTCCAGGAG
CGCACCATCTTCTTCAAGGACGACGGCAACTACAAGACCCGCGCCGAGGTGAAGTTCGAGGGCGACACCC
TGGTGAACCGCATCGAGCTGAAGGGCATCGACTTCAAGGAGGACGGCAACATCCTGGGGCACAAGCTGGA
GTACAACTACAACAGCCACAACGTCTATATCATGGCCGACAAGCAGAAGAACGGCATCAAGGTGAACTTC
AAGATCCGCCACAACATCGAGGACGGCAGCGTGCAGCTCGCCGACCACTACCAGCAGAACACCCCCATCG
GCGACGGCCCCGTGCTGCTGCCCGACAACCACTACCTGAGCACCCAGTCCGCCCTGAGCAAAGACCCCAA
CGAGAAGCGCGATCACATGGTCCTGCTGGAGTTCGTGACCGCCGCCGGGATCACTCTCGGCATGGACGAG
CTGTACAAGTCCGGAGGGGATCGGTGGAGCTCCACCGGTGGCGGCCGCTCTAGAGAGAATCTTTATTTTC
AGGGCGCCGCCAAATTCAAAGAAACCGCTGCTGCTAAATTCGAACGCCAGCACATGGACAGCGGAGGTGG
AGGTCTCGAGAAGTCCGACTACCTGGACTGGGAGTGCCCCAATCTGGAGGAGCACATGCAGTGGAAGAAC
AGCACCCTGCTCGACACCTCCAAGGCCGTGGCTATCGAGAAGGCTCCCCAGTTCAGCAACGTCAGCGCCA
TCTTCTCCACCAGCAGCGAGGACTACCAGAAGTGCCACAGGAAGACCGTGATGACCGTGGCCGATCAGAA
CGTGTCCCCCAAGGCCAAGTGCGCCAGCAATAGCGAGAGCGACAACGCTGCCTGTGAAATCCTGCTGGCC
GAGAAGACATGCCCCAGCACCCCCGAGAAGACCAAGAAGAAGAAGACCAACAGCAGCACACCTGGCAAGA
AGAACAGAGGACTGCTGACCTCCACACCTAGCTCCGAGACCGCCGGCTTTGTGATCGACCTGAGCTCCGT
GCAGAAGGCCTCCTTTGAGGAGCTGTTCCCCAACGTGAGCAACTACGTGAACAGCAACGAGATCGTCCCC
GTGTCCAGCCTCCAGGAGAACAGCTCCAACGAGTTCCCCGCCAACGCCTCCGAGATCTGCTGCATCATCA
GGACCTCCCCTGGCACCAGGCAGGTGAAAAACAAGGGCGTGATTGTGAAGAAGAAAAAGTACAGCCTGCC
CAAGGACACCCCCCAGGACATCATCATCAAGATGGCCTAAGAATTCCTTAAGTACGTACCGCGGGCTAGC
GGATCCATGCATACATGTGATATCACTAGTGATTTTAGGGAGAGTTTAGTATCCCTGGTTCAGAACTCCA
GAAAACTACAGAACATTAGAGACAATGTGGAAAAGGAATCGAAACGACTGAAAATATCTTAACCCGGGAT
CCACCGGATCTAGATAACTGATCATAATCAGCCATACCACATTTGTAGAGGTTTTACTTGCTTTAAAAAA
CCTCCCACACCTCCCCCTGAACCTGAAACATAAAATGAATGCAATTAAACCCGCTGATCAGCCTCGACTG
TGCCTTCTAGTTGCCAGCCATCTGTTGTTTGCCCCTCCCCCGTGCCTTCCTTGACCCTGGAAGGTGCCAC
TCCCACTGTCCTTTCCTAATAAAATGAGGAAATTGCATCGCATTGTCTGAGTAGGTGTCATTCTATTCTG
GGGGGTGGGGTGGGGCAGGACAGCAAGGGGGAGGATTGGGAAGACAATAGCAGGCATGCTGGGGATGCGG
TGGGCTCTATGGGGTACCACAGACATGATAAGATACATTGATGAGTTTGGACAAACCACAACTAGAATGC
AGTGAAAAAAATGCTTTATTTGTGAAATTTGTGATGCTATTGCTTTATTTGTAACCATTATAAGCTGCAA
TAAACAAGTTGGGGTGGGCGAAGAACTCCAGCATACGCGTTCAGGCACCGGGCTTGCGGGTCATGCACCA
GGTGCGCGGTCCTTCGGGCACCTCGACGTCGGCGGTGACGGTGAAGCCGAGCCGCTCGTAGAAGGGGAGG
TTGCGGGGCGCGGAGGTCTCCAGGAAGGCGGGCACCCCGGCGCGCTCGGCCGCCTCCACTCCGGGGAGCA
CGACGGCGCTGCCCAGACCCTTGCCCTGGTGGTCGGGCGAGACGCCGACGGTGGCCAGGAACCACGCGGG
CTCCTTGGGCCGGTGCGGCGCCAGGAGGCCTTCCATCTGTTGCTGCGCGGCCAGCCGGGAACCGCTCAAC
TCGGCCATGCGCGGGCCGATCTCGGCGAACACCGCCCCCGCTTCGACGCTCTCCGGCGTGGTCCAGACCG
CCACTGCGGCGCCGTCGTCCGCGACCCACACCTTGCCGATGTCGAGCCCGACGCGCGTGAGGAAGAGTTC
TTGCAGCTCGGTGACCCGCTCGATGTGGCGGTCCGGATCGACGGTGTGGCGCGTGGCGGGGTAGTCGGCG
AACGCGGCGGCGAGGGTGCGTACGGCCCTGGGGACGTCGTCGCGGGTGGCGAGGCGCACCGTGGGCTTGT
ACTCGGTCATATCGATAGGGCCGGGATTCTCCTCCACGTCACCGCATGTTAGAAGACTTCCTCTGCCCTC
TCCGCCCTGTGGGAGGAAGAGAAGAGGTCAGGCGCGTGCCCCACTGTGGGGTGGAGGGGACAGATAAAAG
TACCCAGAACCAGAGCCACATTAACCGGCCCTGGGAATATAAGGTGGTCCCAGCTCGGGGACACAGGATC
CCTGGAGGCAGCAAACATGCTGTCCTGAAGTGGACATAGGGGCCCGGGTTGGAGGAAGAAGACTAGCTGA
GCTCTCGGACCCCTGGAAGATGCCATGACAGGGGGCTGGAAGAGCTAGCACAGACTAGAGAGGTAAGGGG
GGTAGGGGAGCTGCCCAAATGAAAGGAGTGAGAGGTGACCCGAATCCACAGGAGAACGGGGTGTCCAGGC
AAAGAAAGCAAGAGGATGGAGAGGTGGCTAAAGCCAGGGAGACGGGGTACTTTGGGGTTGTCCAGAAAAA
CGGTGATGATGCAGGCCTACAAGAAGGGGAGGCGGGACGCAAGGGAGACATCCGTCGGAGAAGGCCATCC
TAAGAAACGAGAGATGGCACAGGCCCCAGAAGGAGAAGGAAAAGGGAACCCAGCGAGTGAAGACGGCATG
GGGTTGGGTGAGGGAGGAGAGATGCCCGGAGAGGACCCAGACACGGGGAGGATCCGCTCAGAGGACATCA
CGTGGTGCAGCGCCGAGAAGGAAGTGCTCCGGAAAGAGCATCCTTGGGCAGCAACACAGCAGAGAGCAAG
GGGAAGAGGGAGTGGAGGAAGACGGAACCTGAAGGAGGCGGCAGGGAAGGATCTGGGCCAGCCGTAGAGG
TGACCCAGGCCACAAGCTGCAGACAGAAAGCGGCACAGGCCCAGGGGAGAGAATGCTGGTCAGAGAAAGC
AGGCGCGCCTTGCTGGCGTTTTTCCATAGGCTCCGCCCCCCTGACGAGCATCACAAAAATCGACGCTCAA
GTCAGAGGTGGCGAAACCCGACAGGACTATAAAGATACCAGGCGTTTCCCCCTGGAAGCTCCCTCGTGCG
CTCTCCTGTTCCGACCCTGCCGCTTACCGGATACCTGTCCGCCTTTCTCCCTTCGGGAAGCGTGGCGCTT
TCTCATAGCTCACGCTGTAGGTATCTCAGTTCGGTGTAGGTCGTTCGCTCCAAGCTGGGCTGTGTGCACG
AACCCCCCGTTCAGCCCGACCGCTGCGCCTTATCCGGTAACTATCGTCTTGAGTCCAACCCGGTAAGACA
CGACTTATCGCCACTGGCAGCAGCCACTGGTAACAGGATTAGCAGAGCGAGGTATGTAGGCGGTGCTACA
GAGTTCTTGAAGTGGTGGCCTAACTACGGCTACACTAGAAGAACAGTATTTGGTATCTGCGCTCTGCTGA
AGCCAGTTACCTTCGGAAAAAGAGTTGGTAGCTCTTGATCCGGCAAACAAACCACCGCTGGTAGCGGTGG
TTTTTTTGTTTGCAAGCAGCAGATTACGCGCAGAAAAAAAGGATCTCAAGAAGATCCTTTGATCTTTTCT
ACGGGGTCTGACGCTCAGTGGAACGAAAACTCACGTTAAGGGATTTTGGTCATGAGATTATCAAAAAGGA
TCTTCACCTAGATCCTTTTAAATTAAAAATGAAGTTTTAAATCAATCTAAAGTATATATGAGTAAACTTG
GTCTGACAGTTACCAATGCTTAATCAGTGAGGCACCTATCTCAGCGATCTGTCTATTTCGTTCATCCATA
GTTGCCTGACTCCCCGTCGTGTAGATAACTACGATACGGGAGGGCTTACCATCTGGCCCCAGTGCTGCAA
TGATACCGCGAGACCCACGCTCACCGGCTCCAGATTTATCAGCAATAAACCAGCCAGCCGGAAGGGCCGA
GCGCAGAAGTGGTCCTGCAACTTTATCCGCCTCCATCCAGTCTATTAATTGTTGCCGGGAAGCTAGAGTA
AGTAGTTCGCCAGTTAATAGTTTGCGCAACGTTGTTGCCATTGCTACAGGCATCGTGGTGTCACGCTCGT
CGTTTGGTATGGCTTCATTCAGCTCCGGTTCCCAACGATCAAGGCGAGTTACATGATCCCCCATGTTGTG
CAAAAAAGCGGTTAGCTCCTTCGGTCCTCCGATCGTTGTCAGAAGTAAGTTGGCCGCAGTGTTATCACTC
ATGGTTATGGCAGCACTGCATAATTCTCTTACTGTCATGCCATCCGTAAGATGCTTTTCTGTGACTGGTG
AGTACTCAACCAAGTCATTCTGAGAATAGTGTATGCGGCGACCGAGTTGCTCTTGCCCGGCGTCAATACG
GGATAATACCGCGCCACATAGCAGAACTTTAAAAGTGCTCATCATTGGAAAACGTTCTTCGGGGCGAAAA
CTCTCAAGGATCTTACCGCTGTTGAGATCCAGTTCGATGTAACCCACTCGTGCACCCAACTGATCTTCAG
CATCTTTTACTTTCACCAGCGTTTCTGGGTGAGCAAAAACAGGAAGGCAAAATGCCGCAAAAAAGGGAAT
AAGGGCGACACGGAAATGTTGAATACTCATACTCTTCCTTTTTCAATATTATTGAAGCATTTATCAGGGT
TATTGTCTCATGAGCGGATACATATTTGAATGTATTTAGAAAAATAAACAAATAGGGGTTCCGCGCACAT
TTCCCCGAAAAGTGCTTAAGCCCTTGCCCTTAGAGCAGAGCCAGGAACCCCTGTAGGGAAGGGGCAGGAG
AGCCAGGGGCATGAGATGGTGGACGAGGAAGGGGGACAGGGAAGCCTGAGCGCCTCTCCTGGGCTTGCCA
AGGACTCAAACCCAGAAGCCCAGAGCAGGGCCTTAGGGAAGCGGGACCCTGCTCTGGGCGGAGGAATATG
TCCCAGATAGCACTGGGGACTCTTTAAGGAAAGAAGGATGGAGAAAGAGAAAGGGAGTAGAGGCGGCCAC
GACCTGGTGAACACCTAGGACGCACCATTCTCACAAAGGGAGTTTTCCACACGGACACCCCCCTCCTCAC
CACAGCCCTGCCAGGACGGGGCTGGCTACTGGCCTTATCTCACAGGTAAAACTGACGCACGGAGGAACAA
TATAAATTGGGGACTAGAAAGGTGAAGAGCCAAAGTTAGAACTCAGGACCAACTTATTCTGATTTTGTTT
TTCCAAACTGCTTCTCCTCTTGGGAAGTGTAAGGAAGCTGCAGCACCAGGATCAGTGAAACGCACCAGAC
AGCCGCGTCAGAGCAGCTCAGGTTCTGGGAGAGGGTAGCGCAGGGTGGCCACTGAGAACCGGGCAGGTCA
CGCATCCCCCCCTTCCCTCCCACCCCCTGCCAAGCTCTCCCTCCCAGGATCCTCTCTGGCTCCATCGTAA
GCAAACCTTAGAGGTTCTGGCAAGGAGAGAGATGGCTCCAGGAAATGGGGGTGTGTCACCAGATAAGGAA
TCTGCCTAACAGGAGGTGGGGGTTAGACCCAATATCAGGAGACTAGGAAGGAGGAGGCCTAAGGATGGGG
CTTTTCTGTCACCAATCCTGTCCCTAGTAAGAGCTTGAGAGACACAAAAAATTCCAACACACTATTGCAA
TGAAAATAAATTTCCTTTATTCCGGAATAAAGGAAATTTAGTACCCGGGTTACCCTGGGAGCATGTCAAG
GTCAAAATCGTCAAGAGCGTCAGCAGGCAGCATATCAAGGTCAAAGTCGTCAAGGGCATCGGCTGGGAGC
ATGTCTAAGTCAAAATCGTCAAGGGCGTCGGTCGGCCCGCCGCTTTCGCACTTTAGCTGTTTCTCCAGGC
CACATATGATTAGTTCCAGGCCGAAAAGGAAGGCAGGTTCGGCTCCCTGCCGGTCGAACAGCTCAATTGC
TTGTTTCAGAAGTGGGGGCATAGAATCGGTGGTAGGTGTCTCTCTTTCCTCTTTTGCTACTTGATGCTCC
TGTTCCTCCAATACGCAGCCCAGTGTAAAGTGGCCCACGGCGGACAGAGCGTACAGTGCGTTCTCCAGGG
AGAAGCCTTGCTGACACAGGAACGCGAGCTGATTTTCCAGGGTTTCGTACTGTTTCTCTGTTGGGCGGGT
GCCGAGATGCACTTTAGCCCCGTCGCGATGTGAGAGGAGAGCACAGCGGTATGACTTGGCGTTGTTCCGC
AGAAAGTCTTGCCATGACTCGCCTTCCAGGGGGCAGGAGTGGGTATGATGCCTGTCCAGCATCTCGATTG
GCAGGGCATCGAGCAGGGCCCGCTTGTTCTTCACGTGCCAGTACAGGGTAGGCTGCTCAACTCCCAGCTT
TTGAGCGAGTTTCCTTGTCGTCAGGCCTTCGATACCGACTCCATTGAGTAATTCCAGAGCAGAGTTTATG
ACTTTGCTCTTGTCCAGTCTAGACATGGTGCTTAATTAACACAGCTTGGATCTGGAACGGCGCAGAACAG
AAAACGAAACAAAGACGTAGAGTTGAGCAAGCAGGGTCAGGCAAAGCGTGGAGAGCCGGCTGAGTCTAGG
TAGGCTCCAAGGGAGCGCCGGACAAAGGCCCGGTCTCGACCTGAGCTTTAAACTTACCTAGACGGCGGAC
GCAGTTCAGGAGGCACCTCAGGCGGGAGGCGGCAGAACGCGACTCAACCGGCGTGGATGGCGGCCTCAGG
TAGGGCGGCGGGCGCGTGAAGGAGAGATGCGAGCCCCTCGAAGCTTCAGCTGTGTTCTGGCGGCAAACCC
GTTGCGAAAAAGAACGTTCACGGCGACTACTGCACTTATATACGGTTCTCCCCCACCCTCGGGAAAAAGG
CGGAGCCAGTACACGACATCACTTTCCCAGTTTACCCCGCGCCACCTTCTCTAGGCACCCGTTCAATTGC
CGACCCCTCCCCCCAACTTCTCGGGGACTGTGGGCGATGTGCGCTCTGCCCACTGACGGGCACCGGAGAG
ATCT
Features (pLannotate 1.2.2; 22 found; start..end, strand, type, name):
     22..400     +  promoter       TRE3G promoter: 3rd-generation Tet-responsive promoter that can be activated by binding of Tet-On® 3G
    413..1129    +  CDS            EGFP: EGFP is a basic (constitutively fluorescent) green fluorescent protein published in 1996, derived from Aequorea victoria. It is reported to be a rapidly-maturing weak dimer with moderate acid sensitivity.
   1156..1174    +  misc_feature   MCS (fragment): pBluescript multiple cloning site
   1175..1194    +  CDS            capTEV™ (fragment): composite tag for in vivo biotinylation, TEV protease cleavage, and 6xHis tagging
   1208..1252    +  CDS            S-Tag: affinity and epitope tag derived from pancreatic ribonuclease A
   1271..1927    +  CDS            MEIKIN (fragment): MEIKN_HUMAN - Experimental evidence at transcript level: Swiss-Prot protein existence level 2. Key regulator of kinetochore function during meiosis I: required both for mono-orientation of kinetochores on sister chromosomes and protection of centromeric cohesin from separase- mediated cleavage. Acts by facilitating kinetochore mono-orientation during meiosis I, when kinetochores on sister chromosomes face the same direction and are thus captured and pulled by spindle fibers from the same pole. Also required to prevent cleavage of cohesin at centromeres during meiosis I, possibly by acting as a
   1985..2089    +  CDS            MIS12 (fragment): MIS12_HUMAN - Experimental evidence at protein level: Swiss-Prot protein existence level 1. Part of the MIS12 complex which is required for normal chromosome alignment and segregation and for kinetochore formation during mitosis (PubMed:12515822, PubMed:15502821, PubMed:16585270). Essential for proper kinetochore microtubule attachments (PubMed:23891108). From Homo sapiens (Human).
   2119..2203    +  CDS            large T antigen (fragment): large T antigen from SV40 (simian virus 40)
   2238..2462    +  polyA_signal   bGH poly(A) signal: bovine growth hormone polyadenylation signal
   2479..2600    -  polyA_signal   SV40 poly(A) signal: SV40 polyadenylation signal
   2631..3230    -  CDS            PuroR (fragment): puromycin N-acetyltransferase; pac from Streptomyces; confers resistance to puromycin
   3296..3321    -  misc_feature   SA: splice acceptor site
   3328..4131    -  misc_feature   HA-L: left homology arm from the adeno-associated virus integration site (AAVS1) within intron 1 of the human PPP1R12C gene
   4151..4739    -  rep_origin     ori: high-copy-number ColE1/pMB1/pBR322/pUC origin of replication
   4910..5770    -  CDS            AmpR: β-lactamase; bla; confers resistance to ampicillin, carbenicillin, and related antibiotics
   5771..5875    -  promoter       AmpR promoter: bla
   5912..6748    -  misc_feature   HA-R: right homology arm from the adeno-associated virus integration site (AAVS1) within intron 1 of the human PPP1R12C gene
   6756..6811    -  polyA_signal   β-globin poly(A) signal: rabbit β-globin polyadenylation signal (Gil and Proudfoot, 1987)
   6849..6959    -  CDS            VP48: 3 tandem repeats of the minimal activation domain of herpes simplex virus VP16 (Cheng et al., 2013)
   6889..7586    -  CDS            rtTA3 (fragment): reverse tetracycline transactivator 3 activates expression from Tet-responsive promoters in the presence of doxycycline
   7609..7877    -  LTR            5' LTR (truncated): truncated 5' long terminal repeat (LTR) from human T-cell leukemia virus (HTLV) type 1
   7890..8101    -  promoter       EF-1α core promoter: core promoter for human elongation factor EF-1α
