[The description below was written by a language model from this plasmid's Addgene catalogue record and pLannotate feature annotations shown in this document.]
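Description:
TetO::EGFP-C-Meikin is a mammalian expression and genome-targeting plasmid built on the AAVS1-TRE3G-EGFP backbone. It is designed for doxycycline-inducible expression of the C-terminal Separase cleavage fragment of human Meikin (residues 155-373). It replicates in E. coli from a high-copy ColE1/pUC-type origin under ampicillin selection. In human cells it acts as a donor for homology-directed integration at the AAVS1 safe-harbour site in intron 1 of PPP1R12C, using the annotated left and right homology arms. A splice acceptor followed by a puromycin resistance coding sequence and an SV40 polyadenylation signal sits next to the left arm. No promoter is annotated for this marker, consistent with a gene-trap design in which puromycin resistance depends on splicing from the endogenous locus after correct targeting.

The payload is an all-in-one Tet-On system. A TRE3G promoter drives EGFP fused at the N terminus of the Meikin fragment, with a short linker that the annotation matches to partial TEV-cleavage tag sequence and an S-tag, and transcription ends at a bGH poly(A) signal. Between the Meikin sequence and this terminator, the automated annotation also reports short fragments matching MIS12 and SV40 large T antigen. The catalogue entry does not mention them, so their role is not stated; they may simply be leftover backbone sequence. In the opposite orientation, an EF-1α core promoter with an HTLV-1 LTR element drives a reverse tetracycline transactivator (rtTA3-like, with VP16-derived activation repeats), terminated by a rabbit β-globin poly(A). The transactivator activates TRE3G when doxycycline is present. The construct supports stable cell lines for inducing and visualising the fluorescent C-Meikin fragment in studies of kinetochore regulation.
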