Addgene plasmid #174706: TetO::EGFP-C-Meikin
Purpose: Doxycycline inducible expression of human C-Meikin Separase cleavage fragment
Depositing lab: Iain Cheeseman. Depositing organization: Whitehead Institute for Biomedical Research. Publication: Separase cleaves the kinetochore protein Meikin at the meiosis I/II transition. Maier NK, Ma J, Lampson MA, Cheeseman IM. Dev Cell. 2021 Aug 9;56(15):2192-2206.e8. doi: 10.1016/j.devcel.2021.06.019. Epub 2021 Jul 30. PubMed 34331869.
Backbone
  Vector backbone: AAVS1-TRE3G-EGFP
  Vector type: Mammalian Expression
  Selectable markers: Puromycin
Growth in bacteria
  Bacterial resistance: Ampicillin, 100 μg/mL
  Growth temperature: 37°C
  Growth strain: DH5alpha
  Copy number: High Copy
Gene/Insert
  Gene/Insert name: Meikin
  Species: H. sapiens (human)
  Mutation: 155-373
  Tag / fusion protein: EGFP (N terminal on insert)
  Cloning method: Restriction Enzyme; 5′ cloning site Unknown (unknown if destroyed); 3′ cloning site Unknown (unknown if destroyed)
Terms and licenses: Academic/Nonprofit Terms; Industry Terms: Not Available to Industry
Depositor comments: pNM603, contains homology arms for HDR integration into human AAVS1 locus . Please visit https://doi.org/10.1101/2020.11.29.402537 for bioRxiv preprint
How to cite: TetO::EGFP-C-Meikin was a gift from Iain Cheeseman (Addgene plasmid # 174706 ; http://n2t.net/addgene:174706 ; RRID:Addgene_174706)
